>Addgene plasmid #186786 | pMCSGC-GB1 | addgene full sequence | sequence record 369594 | Addgene NGS Result
TGGCGAATGGG
[124 nt withheld, positions 12-135]
C
[91 nt withheld, positions 137-227]
AGGGTGATGGTTCACATTAACGCTTACAATTTAGGTGGCACTTTTCGGGGAAATGTGCGCGGAACCCCTA
TTTGTTTATTTTTCTAAATACATTCAAATATGTATCCGCTCATGAGACAATAACCCTGATAAATGCTTCA
ATAATTTGAAAAAGGAAGAGTATGAGTATTCAACATTTCCGTGTCGCCCTTATTCCCTTTTTTGCGGCAT
TTTGCCTTCCTGTTTTTGCTCACCCAGAAACGCTGGTGAAAGTAAAAGATGCTGAAGATCAGTTGGGTGC
ACGAGTGGGTTACATCGAACTGGATCTCAACAGCGGTAAGATCCTTGAGAGTTTTCGCCCCGAAGAACGT
TTTCCAATGATGAGCACTTTTAAAGTTCTGCTATGTGGCGCGGTATTATCCCGTATTGACGCCGGGCAAG
AGCAACTCGGTCGCCGCATACACTATTCTCAGAATGACTTGGTTGAGTACTCACCAGTCACAGAAAAGCA
TCTTACGGATGGCATGACAGTAAGAGAATTATGCAGTGCTGCCATAACCATGAGTGATAACACTGCGGCC
AACTTACTTCTGACAACGATCGGAGGACCGAAGGAGCTAACCGCTTTTTTGCACAACATGGGGGATCATG
TAACTCGCCTTGATCGTTGGGAACCGGAGCTGAATGAAGCCATACCAAACGACGAGCGTGACACCACGAT
GCCTGCAGCAATGGCAACAACGTTGCGCAAACTATTAACTGGCGAACTACTTACTCTAGCTTCCCGGCAA
CAATTAATAGACTGGATGGAGGCGGATAAAGTTGCAGGACCACTTCTGCGCTCGGCCCTTCCGGCTGGCT
GGTTTATTGCTGATAAATCTGGAGCCGGTGAGCGTGGGTCTCGCGGTATCATTGCAGCACTGGGGCCAGA
TGGTAAGCCCTCCCGTATCGTAGTTATCTACACGACGGGGAGTCAGGCAACTATGGATGAACGAAATAGA
CAGATCGCTGAGATAGGTGCCTCACTGATTAAGCATTGGTAACTGTCAGACCAAGTTTACTCATATATAC
TTTAGATTGATTTAAAACTTCATTTTTAATTTAAAAGGATCTAGGTGAAGATCCTTTTTGATAATCTCAT
GACCAAAATCCCTTAACGTGAGTTTTCGTTCCACTGAGCGTCAGACCCCGTAGAAAAGATCAAAGGATCT
TCTTGAGATCCTTTTTTTCTGCGCGTAATCTGCTGCTTGCAAACAAAAAAACCACCGCTACCAGCGGTGG
TTTGTTTGCCGGATCAAGAGCTACCAACTCTTTTTCCGAAGGTAACTGGCTTCAGCAGAGCGCAGATACC
AAATACTGTCCTTCTAGTGTAGCCGTAGTTAGGCCACCACTTCAAGAACTCTGTAGCACCGCCTACATAC
CTCGCTCTGCTAATCCTGTTACCAGTGGCTGCTGCCAGTGGCGATAAGTCGTGTCTTACCGGGTTGGACT
CAAGACGATAGTTACCGGATAAGGCGCAGCGGTCGGGCTGAACGGGGGGTTCGTGCACACAGCCCAGCTT
GGAGCGAACGACCTACACCGAACTGAGATACCTACAGCGTGAGCTATGAGAAAGCGCCACGCTTCCCGAA
GGGAGAAAGGCGGACAGGTATCCGGTAAGCGGCAGGGTCGGAACAGGAGAGCGCACGAGGGAGCTTCCAG
GGGGAAACGCCTGGTATCTTTATAGTCCTGTCGGGTTTCGCCACCTCTGACTTGAGCGTCGATTTTTGTG
ATGCTCGTCAGGGGGGCGGAGCCTATGGAAAAACGCCAGCAACGCGGCCTTTTTACGGTTCCTGGCCTTT
TGCTGGCCTTTTGCTCACATGTTCTTTCCTGCGTTATCCCCTGATTCTGTGGATAACCGTATTACCGCCT
TTGAGTGAGCTGATACCGCTCGCCGCAGCCGAACGACCGAGCGCAGCGAGTCAGTGAGCGAGGAAGCGGA
AGAGCGCCTGATGCGGTATTTTCTCCTTACGCATCTGTGCGGTATTTCACACCGCAATGGTGCACTCTCA
GTACAATCTGCTCTGATGCCGCATAGTTAAGCCAGTATACACTCCGCTATCGCTACGTGACTGTAGTCAT
GCCCCGCGCCCACCGGAAGGAGCTGACTGGGTTGAAGGCTCTCAAGGGCATCGGTCGAGATCCCGGTGCC
TAATGAGTGAGCTAACTTACATTAATTGCGTTGCGCTCACTGCCCGCTTTCCAGTCGGGAAACCTGTCGT
GCCAGCTGCATTAATGAATCGGCCAACGCGCGGGGAGAGGCGGTTTGCGTATTGGGCGCCAGGGTGGTTT
TTCTTTTCACCAGTGAGACGGGCAACAGCTGATTGCCCTTCACCGCCTGGCCCTGAGAGAGTTGCAGCAA
GCGGTCCACGCTGGTTTGCCCCAGCAGGCGAAAATCCTGTTTGATGGTGGTTAACGGCGGGATATAACAT
GAGCTGTCTTCGGTATCGTCGTATCCCACTACCGAGATATCCGCACCAACGCGCAGCCCGGACTCGGTAA
TGGCGCGCATTGCGCCCAGCGCCATCTGATCGTTGGCAACCAGCATCGCAGTGGGAACGATGCCCTCATT
CAGCATTTGCATGGTTTGTTGAAAACCGGACATGGCACTCCAGTCGCCTTCCCGTTCCGCTATCGGCTGA
ATTTGATTGCGAGTGAGATATTTATGCCAGCCAGCCAGACGCAGACGCGCCGAGACAGAACTTAATGGGC
CCGCTAACAGCGCGATTTGCTGGTGACCCAATGCGACCAGATGCTCCACGCCCAGTCGCGTACCGTCTTC
ATGGGAGAAAATAATACTGTTGATGGGTGTCTGGTCAGAGACATCAAGAAATAACGCCGGAACATTAGTG
CAGGCAGCTTCCACAGCAATGGCATCCTGGTCATCCAGCGGATAGTTAATGATCAGCCCACTGACGCGTT
GCGCGAGAAGATTGTGCACCGCCGCTTTACAGGCTTCGACGCCGCTTCGTTCTACCATCGACACCACCAC
GCTGGCACCCAGTTGATCGGCGCGAGATTTAATCGCCGCGACAATTTGCGACGGCGCGTGCAGGGCCAGA
CTGGAGGTGGCAACGCCAATCAGCAACGACTGTTTGCCCGCCAGTTGTTGTGCCACGCGGTTGGGAATGT
AATTCAGCTCCGCCATCGCCGCTTCCACTTTTTCCCGCGTTTTCGCAGAAACGTGGCTGGCCTGGTTCAC
CACGCGGGAAACGGTCTGATAAGAGACACCGGCATACTCTGCGACATCGTATAACGTTACTGGTTTCACA
TTCACCACCCTGAATTGACTCTCTTCCGGGCGCTATCATGCCATACCGCGAAAGGTTTTGCGCCATTCGA
TGGTGTCCGGGATCTCGACGCTCTCCCTTATGCGACTCCTGCATTAGGAAGCAGCCCAGTAGTAGGTTGA
GGCCGTTGAGCACCGCCGCCGCAAGGAATGGTGCATGCGGATTGCGACACGGAGTTACTTTATAATCCGC
TACCATGGCCCCTTAGCTCAGTGGTTAGAGCAGGCGACTCATAATCGCTTGGTCGCTGGTTCAAGTCCAG
CAGGGGCCACCAGATATAGCAAAGGCTGACGAGAAATCGTCAGCCTTTTTGCATGCAAGGAGATGGCGCC
CAACAGTCCCCCGGCCACGGGGCCTGCCACCATACCCACGCCGAAACAAGCGCTCATGAGCCCGAAGTGG
CGAGCCCGATCTTCCCCATCGGTGATGTCGGCGATATAGGCGCCAGCAACCGCACCTGTGGCGCCGGCGA
GATCAAAAGCCATTGACTCAGCAAGGGTTGACCGTATAATTCACGCGATTACACCGCATTGCGGTATCAA
CGCGCCCTTAGCTCAGTTGGATAGAGCAACGACCTTCTAAGTCGTGGGCCGCAGGTTCGAATCCTGCAGG
GCGCGCCATTACAATTCAATCAGTTACGCCTTCTTTATATCCTCCATAATTCCAGAGTGGGACATATTTG
GGACATTATCACCAAAAATGTCGTCTATTTTCCTCGCATGCTCTGTCAAATGATTAGGCGCAAGGTGAGC
ATACCTACGAACCATTTCTATGGACTCCCATCCGCCCATTTCCTGAAGCACTGATAATGGGACGCCTGAC
TGAATCCACCGGTGATGCCGGCCACGATGCGTCCGGCGTAGAGGATCGAGATCGATCTCGATCCCGCGAA
ATTAATACGACTCACTATAGGGGAATTGTGAGCGGATAACAATTCCCCTCTAGAAATAATTTTGTTTAAC
TTTAAGAAGGAGATATACATATGCACCATCATCATCATCATTCTTCTGGTGTAGATCTGGGTACCAAGCT
TGCTCTGAACGGTAAAACCCTGAAAGGTGAAACCACCACCGAAGCTGTTGACGCTGCTACCGCGGAAAAA
GTTTTCAAACAGTACGCTAACGACAACGGTGTTGACGGTGAATGGACCTACGACGACGCTACCAAAACCT
TCACGGTAACCGAAGGTACCGAGAACCTGTACTTCCAATCCAATATTGCGTGCGAGCCTCTTTTTTGTGT
GACAAAATAAAAACATCTACCTATTCATATACGCTAGTGTCATAGTCCTGAAAATCATCTGCATCAAGAA
CAATTTCACAACTCTTATACTTTTCTCTTACAAGTCGTTCGGCTTCATCTGGATTTTCAGCCTCTATACT
TACTAAACGTGATAAAGTTTCTGTAATTTCTACTGTATCGACCTGCAGACTGGCTGTGTATAAGGGAGCC
TGACATTTATATTCCCCAGAACATCAGGTTAATGGCGTTTTTGATGTCATTTTCGCGGTGGCTGAGATCA
GCCACTTCTTCCCCGATAACGGAGACCGGCACACTGGCCATATCGGTGGTCATCATGCGCCAGCTTTCAT
CCCCGATATGCACCACCGGGTAAAGTTCACGGGAGACTTTATCTGACAGCAGACGTGCACTGGCCAGGGG
GATCACCATCCGTCGCCCGGGCGTGTCAATAATATCACTCTGTACATCCACAAACAGACGATAACGGCTC
TCTCTTTTATAGGTGTAAACCTTAAACTGCATTTCACCAGCCCCTGTTCTCGTCAGCAAAAGAGCCGTTC
ATTTCAATAAACCGGGCGACCTCAGCCATCCCTTCCTGATTTTCCGCTTTCCAGCGTTCGGCACGCAGAC
GACGGGCTTCATTCTGCATGGTTGTGCTTACCAGACCGGAGATATTGACATCATATATGCCTTGAGCAAC
TGATAGCTGTCGCTGTCAACTGTCACTGTAATACGCTGCTTCATAGCATACCTCTTTTTGACATACTTCG
GGTATACATATCAGTATATATTCTTATACCGCAAAAATCAGCGCGCAAATACGCATACTGTTATCTGGCT
TTTAGTAAGCCGGATCCACGCGGCGTTTACGCCCCCCCTGCCACTCATCGCAGTACTGTTGTAATTCATT
AAGCATTCTGCCGACATGGAAGCCATCACAGACGGCATGATGAACCAATATTGGAAGTGGATAACGGATC
CGAATTCGAGCTCCGTCGACAAGCTTGCGGCCGCACTCGAGCACCACCACCACCACCACTGAGATCCGGC
TGCTAACAAAGCCCGAAAGGAAGCTGAGTTGGCTGCTGCCACCGCTGAGCAATAACTAGCATAACCCCTT
GGGGCCTCTAAACGGGTCTTGAGGGGTTTTTTGCTGAAAGGAGGAACTATATCCGGAT
Features (pLannotate 1.2.2; 25 found; start..end, strand, type, name):
     12..242     +  rep_origin     f1 ori (fragment) (sequence partly withheld): f1 bacteriophage origin of replication; arrow indicates direction of (+) strand synthesis
    285..388     +  promoter       AmpR promoter: bla
    389..1249    +  CDS            AmpR: β-lactamase; bla; confers resistance to ampicillin, carbenicillin, and related antibiotics
   1420..2008    +  rep_origin     ori: high-copy-number ColE1/pMB1/pBR322/pUC origin of replication
   2194..2320    -  misc_feature   bom (fragment): basis of mobility region from pBR322
   2321..2385    -  CDS            TcR (fragment): tetracycline efflux protein; tet; confers resistance to tetracycline
   2400..2421    -  protein_bind   CAP binding site: CAP binding activates transcription in the presence of cAMP. E. coli catabolite activator protein
   2434..3516    -  CDS            lacI: lac repressor; lacI; The lac repressor binds to the lac operator to inhibit transcription in E. coli. This inhibition can be relieved by adding lactose or isopropyl-β-D-thiogalactopyranoside (IPTG).
   3517..3594    -  promoter       lacI promoter: lacI
   3602..3695    -  CDS            TcR (fragment): tetracycline efflux protein; tet; confers resistance to tetracycline
   3734..3809    +  tRNA           ileX: E. coli tRNA-Ile recognizing AUA; ileX
   3847..4004    -  CDS            TcR (fragment): tetracycline efflux protein; tet; confers resistance to tetracycline
   4079..4155    +  tRNA           argU: E. coli tRNA-Arg recognizing AGA and AGG; argU
   4174..4371    -  CDS            intD (fragment): INTD_ECOLI - Also known as int. Protein inferred from homology: Swiss-Prot protein existence level 3. Integrase from the cryptic lambdoid prophage DLP12. Integrase is necessary for integration of the phage into the host genome by site- specific recombination. In conjunction with excisionase, integrase is also necessary for excision of the prophage from the host genome. From Escherichia coli (strain K12).
   4430..4448    +  promoter       T7 promoter: promoter for bacteriophage T7 RNA polymerase
   4449..4473    +  protein_bind   lac operator: The lac repressor binds to the lac operator to inhibit transcription in E. coli. This inhibition can be relieved by adding lactose or isopropyl-β-D-thiogalactopyranoside (IPTG). lac repressor encoded by lacI
   4488..4510    +  RBS            RBS: efficient ribosome binding site from bacteriophage T7 gene 10 (Olins and Rangwala, 1989)
   4572..4721    +  CDS            GB1 (fragment): B1 domain of Streptococcal protein G effective as a solubilizing fusion partner (Cheng and Patel, 2004)
   4801..4953    -  CDS            dpnD (fragment): DPND_STRPN - Protein predicted: Swiss-Prot protein existence level 4. From Streptococcus pneumoniae serotype 4 (strain ATCC BAA-334 / TIGR4).
   4997..5299    -  CDS            ccdB: CCDB_ECOLI - Also known as G, letB, letD. Experimental evidence at protein level: Swiss-Prot protein existence level 1. Toxic component of a type II toxin-antitoxin (TA) system, functioning in plasmid maintainence. Responsible for the post- segregational killing (PSK) of plasmid-free cells, also referred to as a plasmid addiction system. Half-life of over 2 hours. Cell killing by CcdB is accompanied by filamentation, defects in chromosome and plasmid segregation, defects in cell division, formation of anucleate cells, decreased DNA synthesis and plasmid loss. Interferes with the activity of DN
   5304..5462    -  CDS            ccdA (fragment): CCDA_ECO57 - Also known as H, letA. Experimental evidence at protein level: Swiss-Prot protein existence level 1. Antitoxin component of a type II toxin-antitoxin (TA) system which inhibits the post-segregational killing (PSK) of plasmid-free cells, also referred to as a plasmid addiction system. Binds to and blocks the activity of CcdB; will also remove bound CcdB protein from the CcdB-GyrA complex by forming a CcdA-CcdB complex, a process termed rejuvenation. Functions as a transcriptional corepressor for the ccdAB operon, repression also requires CcdB (By similarity). From Escherichia coli
   5553..5733    -  intron         PDK intron (fragment): pdk; modified pyruvate orthophosphate dikinase intron from Flaveria trinervia 3.0
   5799..5816    +  CDS            9xHis (fragment): 9xHis affinity tag
   5826..5875    +  CDS            SET1 (fragment): solubility-enhancement tag derived from T7 phage gene 10B
   5883..5930    +  terminator     T7 terminator: transcription terminator for bacteriophage T7 RNA polymerase
