[The description below was written by a language model from this plasmid's Addgene catalogue record and pLannotate feature annotations shown in this document.]
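Description:
pMCSGC-GB1 is an empty bacterial expression backbone derived from pMCSG53, designed for producing recombinant proteins in E. coli as N-terminal 6His-GB1-TEV fusions. It is propagated as a high-copy plasmid through a ColE1/pUC-type origin and selected with ampicillin via the bla gene; a fragment of the f1 origin is also present. Because the cloning site is occupied by a ccdB toxin cassette (with a partial ccdA), the uncut vector must be maintained in a ccdB-tolerant strain.

Expression is driven by a T7 promoter with an adjacent lac operator and the T7 gene 10 ribosome binding site, and the plasmid carries its own lacI gene, so transcription is repressed until induced with IPTG in a host supplying T7 RNA polymerase. Downstream of the His tag, the B1 domain of streptococcal protein G (GB1) has been inserted in frame as a solubility-enhancing partner, and according to the catalogue entry it is followed by a TEV protease site that allows removal of the tag; the feature table does not separately annotate the 6His or TEV elements. The ccdB stuffer is excised by SspI digestion and replaced with the gene of interest by Gibson assembly, which provides counterselection against uncut vector in ordinary strains. A short His-tag fragment and the T7 terminator lie beyond the stuffer. The backbone also encodes the rare-codon tRNAs ileX (AUA) and argU (AGA/AGG), which help translate heterologous genes with codon usage unfavourable for E. coli. Several other annotated fragments (TcR, intD, dpnD, PDK intron, SET1) appear to be backbone remnants or incidental matches. The associated publication concerns recombinant production of growth factors for cell culture.
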