Addgene plasmid #186786: pMCSGC-GB1
Purpose: (Empty Backbone) E. coli expression vector containing N-terminal 6His-GB1-TEV fusion.
Depositing lab: Alexei Savchenko. Depositing organization: University of Calgary. Publication: Recombinant production of growth factors for application in cell culture. Venkatesan M, Semper C, Skrivergaard S, Di Leo R, Mesa N, Rasmussen MK, Young JF, Therkildsen M, Stogios PJ, Savchenko A. iScience. 2022 Sep 3;25(10):105054. doi: 10.1016/j.isci.2022.105054. eCollection 2022 Oct 21. PubMed 36157583.
Backbone
  Vector backbone: pMCSG53
  Backbone manufacturer: Eschenfeldt, W. H., Makowska-Grzyska, M., Stols, L., Donnelly, M. I., Jedrzejczak, R., & Joachimiak, A.
  Backbone size (bp): 5834
  Modifications to backbone: The B1 domain of the Streptococcal protein G (GB1) has been added in-frame downstream of the 6His tag. Removal of ccdB is via SspI digestion
  Vector type: Bacterial Expression
  Promoter: T7
Growth in bacteria
  Bacterial resistance: Ampicillin, 100 μg/mL
  Growth temperature: 37°C
  Growth strain: ccdB Survival
  Copy number: High Copy
Gene/Insert
  Cloning method: Gibson Cloning
  Sequencing primers: 5′ TAATACGACTCACTATAGGG; 3′ GCTAGTTATTGCTCAGCGG
Terms and licenses: Academic/Nonprofit Terms; Industry Terms: Not Available to Industry
Depositor comments: Read the preprint on bioRxiv: https://www.biorxiv.org/content/10.1101/2022.02.15.480596v1.
How to cite: pMCSGC-GB1 was a gift from Alexei Savchenko (Addgene plasmid # 186786 ; http://n2t.net/addgene:186786 ; RRID:Addgene_186786)
