>Addgene plasmid #186786 | pMCSGC-GB1 | depositor partial sequence | sequence record 362712 | Coverage of fusion tag (6His-GB1)
ATGCACCATCATCATCATCATTCTTCTGGTGTAGATCTGGGTACCAAGCTTGCTCTGAACGGTAAAACCC
TGAAAGGTGAAACCACCACCGAAGCTGTTGACGCTGCTACCGCGGAAAAAGTTTTCAAACAGTACGCTAA
CGACAACGGTGTTGACGGTGAATGGACCTACGACGACGCTACCAAAACCTTCACGGTAACCGAAGGTACC
GAGAACCTGTACTTCCAATCC
